>Addgene plasmid #68817 | pCR3-FLAG-Gephyrin G | addgene partial sequence | sequence record 122343 | CMV-F 5'-CGCAAATGGGCGGTAGGCGTG-3'
GAGAACCCACTGCTTACTGGCTTATCGAAATTAATACGACTCACTATAGGGAGACCCAAGCTTATGGACT
ACAAGGACGACGACGACAAGGACTACAAGGACGACGACGACAAGGGAGCAGGAGCGACCGAGGGAATGAT
CCTCACAAACCACGACCATCAAATCCGTGTCGGAGTCCTCACAGTGAGTGATAGCTGCTTCAGGAATCTT
GCAGAAGACCGCAGTGGGATAAATCTAAAAGATCTCGTCCAGGATCCTTCTTTGTTGGGTGGGACTATAT
CAGCATACAAGATAGTACCAGATGAAATAGAAGAAATCAAGGAAACACTCATAGACTGGTGTGATGAGAA
GGAACTTAATTTGATATTAACAACTGGCGGAACAGGGTTTGCACCACGAGATGTCACTCCAGAGGCCACA
AAAGAAGTAATAGAACGGGAAGCGCCAGGGATGGCCCTGGCAATGCTGATGGGATCACTTAATGTTACAC
CTCTGGGCATGCTCTCTAGACCAGTGTGTGGAATAAGAGGGAAAACTCTGATAATTAACCTGCCTGGTAG
CAAGAAAGGATCTCAGGAATGCTTTCAGTTCATACTGCCAGCTCTACCTCATGCCATTTGAGGTACCGAG
CTCGGATCC
