>Addgene plasmid #68817 | pCR3-FLAG-Gephyrin G | addgene partial sequence | sequence record 122842 | BGH-rev 5'-TAGAAGGCACAGTCGAGG-3'
TAGAATAGGGCCCTCTAGATGCATGCTCGAGCGGCCGCCAGTGTGATGGATATCTGCAGAATTCCAGCAC
ACTGGCGGCCGTTACTAGTGGATCCGAGCTCGGTACCTCAAATGGCATGAGGTAGAGCTGGCAGTATGAA
CTGAAAGCATTCCTGAGATCCTTTCTTGCTACCAGGCAGGTTAATTATCAGAGTTTTCCCTCTTATTCCA
CACACTGGTCTAGAGAGCATGCCCAGAGGTGTAACATTAAGTGATCCCATCAGCATTGCCAGGGCCATCC
CTGGCGCTTCCCGTTCTATTACTTCTTTTGTGGCCTCTGGAGTGACATCTCGTGGTGCAAACCCTGTTCC
GCCAGTTGTTAATATCAAATTAAGTTCCTTCTCATCACACCAGTCTATGAGTGTTTCCTTGATTTCTTCT
ATTTCATCTGGTACTATCTTGTATGCTGATATAGTCCCACCCAACAAAGAAGGATCCTGGACGAGATCTT
TTAGATTTATCCCACTGCGGTCTTCTGCAAGATTCCTGAAGCAGCTATCACTCACTGTGAGGACTCCGAC
ACGGATTTGATGGTCGTGGTTTGTGAGGATCATTCCCTCGGTCGCTCCTGCTCCCTTGTCGTCGTCGTCC
TTGTAGTCCTTGTCGTCGTCGTCCTTGTAGTCCATAAGCTTGGGTCTCCCTATAGTGAGTCGTATTAATT
TCGATAAGCCAGTAAGCAGTGGGTTCTCTAGTTAGCCAGAGAGCTCTGCTTATATAGACCTCCCACCGTA
CACGCCTACCGCCCATTTGCGTCAATGGGGCGGAGTTGTTACGACATTTTGGAAAGTCCCGTTGATT
