[The description below was written by a language model from this plasmid's Addgene catalogue record.]
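Description:
pCR3-FLAG-Gephyrin G is a mammalian expression plasmid built on the Invitrogen pCR3 backbone (about 5.1 kb; roughly 5.6 kb in total with the insert). It is propagated in E. coli as a high-copy plasmid under ampicillin selection. It also carries a neomycin resistance marker, so transfected mammalian cells can be selected with G418 if stable expression is wanted. No feature table accompanies the record, so the origins of replication, polyadenylation signal and other backbone elements are not itemised here.

The payload is an approximately 500 bp fragment of rat (Rattus norvegicus) gephyrin (Gphn/GPHN) encoding the G domain, with no mutations recorded. It was inserted by restriction cloning between HindIII and KpnI sites, both of which remain intact. Transcription is driven by the CMV promoter, a strong constitutive promoter in most mammalian cell types. The fragment is fused at its N terminus to a 3xFLAG epitope tag, which allows detection or immunoprecipitation with anti-FLAG antibodies. T7 and SP6 are listed as the sequencing primers, indicating that priming sites for them flank the cloning region.

Gephyrin is the principal scaffolding protein of inhibitory postsynapses. The stated purpose of this plasmid is to express the isolated G domain in mammalian cells. The associated study concerns the regulation of gephyrin postsynaptic clustering and GABAergic synaptic function by ERK and GSK3β through a calpain-dependent mechanism. A tagged single-domain construct like this one fits domain-level analysis of gephyrin in that context, although the record does not describe the specific experiments in which it was used.
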