Addgene plasmid #68817: pCR3-FLAG-Gephyrin G
Purpose: Geph G domain expression in mamalian cells
Depositing lab: Shiva Tyagarajan. Publication: Extracellular signal-regulated kinase and glycogen synthase kinase 3beta regulate gephyrin postsynaptic aggregation and GABAergic synaptic function in a calpain-dependent mechanism. Tyagarajan SK, Ghosh H, Yevenes GE, Imanishi SY, Zeilhofer HU, Gerrits B, Fritschy JM. J Biol Chem. 2013 Apr 5;288(14):9634-47. doi: 10.1074/jbc.M112.442616. Epub 2013 Feb 13. PubMed 23408424.
Backbone
  Vector backbone: pCR3
  Backbone manufacturer: Invitrogen
  Backbone size w/o insert (bp): 5100
  Total vector size (bp): 5600
  Vector type: Mammalian Expression
  Selectable markers: Neomycin (select with G418)
Growth in bacteria
  Bacterial resistance: Ampicillin, 100 μg/mL
  Growth temperature: 37°C
  Growth strain: DH5alpha
  Copy number: High Copy
Gene/Insert
  Gene/Insert name: Gephyrin (alt name: GPHN)
  Species: R. norvegicus (rat)
  Insert size (bp): 500
  Mutation: NIL
  GenBank ID: NM022865.3
  Entrez Gene: Gphn (a.k.a. Geph)
  Promoter: CMV
  Tag / fusion protein: 3xFLAG (N terminal on insert)
  Cloning method: Restriction Enzyme; 5′ cloning site HindIII (not destroyed); 3′ cloning site KpnI (not destroyed)
  Sequencing primers: 5′ T7; 3′ SP6
Terms and licenses: Academic/Nonprofit Terms; Industry Terms: Not Available to Industry
How to cite: pCR3-FLAG-Gephyrin G was a gift from Shiva Tyagarajan (Addgene plasmid # 68817 ; http://n2t.net/addgene:68817 ; RRID:Addgene_68817)
